Addgene plasmid #214037: pJS-BCD-Strep-PC-σ
Purpose: Bacterial expression plasmid for strep-tagged PC-σ from Haliangium ochraceum
Depositing lab: Raymond Staals. Depositing organization: Wageningen University, Department Agrotechnology & Food Sciences. Publication: Type III-B CRISPR-Cas cascade of proteolytic cleavages. Steens JA, Bravo JPK, Salazar CRP, Yildiz C, Amieiro AM, Kostlbacher S, Prinsen SHP, Andres AS, Patinios C, Bardis A, Barendregt A, Scheltema RA, Ettema TJG, van der Oost J, Taylor DW, Staals RHJ. Science. 2024 Feb 2;383(6682):512-519. doi: 10.1126/science.adk0378. Epub 2024 Feb 1. PubMed 38301007.
Backbone
  Vector backbone: p15A
  Vector type: Bacterial Expression
Growth in bacteria
  Bacterial resistance: Kanamycin, 50 μg/mL
  Growth temperature: 37°C
  Growth strain: DH5alpha
  Copy number: High Copy
Gene/Insert
  Gene/Insert name: PC-σ (alt names: PC-sigma; Prokaryotic Caspase-controlled sigma factor)
  Species: Haliangium ochraceum DSM 14372
  Mutation: WT
  Promoter: T7 promoter
  Tag / fusion protein: Strep-tag II (N terminal on insert)
  Cloning method: Gibson Cloning
Terms and licenses: Academic/Nonprofit Terms; Industry Terms: Not Available to Industry
Depositor comments: Please visit https://doi.org/10.1101/2023.06.23.546230 for bioRxiv preprint.
How to cite: pJS-BCD-Strep-PC-σ was a gift from Raymond Staals (Addgene plasmid # 214037 ; http://n2t.net/addgene:214037 ; RRID:Addgene_214037)
