[The description below was written by a language model from this plasmid's Addgene catalogue record and pLannotate feature annotations shown in this document.]
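Description:
pJS-BCD-Strep-PC-σ is a compact (about 3.1 kb) bacterial expression plasmid for producing a Strep-tagged sigma factor from the myxobacterium Haliangium ochraceum DSM 14372 in E. coli. It replicates from a p15A origin, which is compatible with ColE1-type plasmids and so allows co-maintenance with other constructs. The catalogue lists it as high copy, although p15A is generally regarded as a medium-copy origin. Selection is by kanamycin through the Tn5-derived neo/nptII aminoglycoside phosphotransferase gene, which is followed by a lambda t0 terminator. A short adjoining fragment annotated as Tn5 transposase, and a small fragment matching the RSF origin next to p15A, look like non-functional remnants or homology hits rather than working elements.

The payload is the wild-type PC-σ (prokaryotic caspase-controlled sigma factor) coding sequence, inserted by Gibson assembly under a T7 promoter, so expression requires a host that supplies T7 RNA polymerase. An N-terminal Strep-tag II allows affinity purification or detection on Strep-Tactin resin. The automated annotation does not label the PC-σ open reading frame itself, but it would occupy the unannotated stretch between the tag and the tandem rrnB T1 (fragment) and T7Te terminators that close the transcription unit. "BCD" in the name may refer to a bicistronic-design translation initiation element in the gap between the promoter and the tag, but the record does not confirm this. The associated work concerns a proteolytic cleavage cascade triggered by a type III-B CRISPR-Cas system, which suggests the plasmid supplies purified or co-expressed PC-σ for studies of that pathway.
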