Features (pLannotate 1.2.2; 9 found; start..end, strand, type, name):
    112..130     +  promoter       T7 promoter: promoter for bacteriophage T7 RNA polymerase
    218..237     +  CDS            Strep-Tag II (fragment): peptide that binds Strep-Tactin®, an engineered form of streptavidin
   1023..1047    +  terminator     rrnB T1 terminator (fragment): transcription terminator T1 from the E. coli rrnB gene
   1063..1090    +  terminator     T7Te terminator: phage T7 early transcription terminator
   1124..1179    -  rep_origin     RSF ori (fragment): Plasmids containing the RSF 1030 origin of replication can be propagated in E. coli cells that contain additional plasmids with compatible origins.
   1267..1812    -  rep_origin     p15A ori: Plasmids containing the medium-copy-number p15A origin of replication can be propagated in E. coli cells that contain a second plasmid with the ColE1 origin.
   1926..2020    -  terminator     lambda t0 terminator: transcription terminator from phage lambda
   2054..2845    -  CDS            neo: KKA2_KLEPN - Also known as kan, nptII. Experimental evidence at protein level: Swiss-Prot protein existence level 1. Resistance to kanamycin, neomycin, paromomycin, ribostamycin, butirosin and gentamicin B. From Klebsiella pneumoniae.
   2877..2981    -  CDS            tnpA (fragment): TN5P_ECOLX - Also known as tnp. Experimental evidence at protein level: Swiss-Prot protein existence level 1. Mediates transposition of transposon Tn5 by a 'cut and paste' mechanism. First, the monomeric transposase binds the 19 bp inverted DNA repeats flanking the transposon. Then, dimerization of the DNA- bound transposase creates a synaptic DNA complex. After nicking of the first DNA strand, excision of the transposon proceeds through a series of intermediates. The transposase then mediates the insertion of the transposon at a new site by strand transfer. The activity of the wild- type tran
>Addgene plasmid #214037 | pJS-BCD-Strep-PC-σ | addgene full sequence | sequence record 426379 | Addgene NGS Result
GGCGCCTTTTTTTATGGGGGTATTTTCATCCCAATCCACACGTCCAACGCACAGCAAACACCACGTCGAC
CCTATCAGCTGCGTGCTTTCTATGAGTCGTTGCTGCATAACTAATACGACTCACTATAGGGGCCCAAGTT
CACTTAAAAAGGAGATCAACAATGAAAGCAATTTTCGTACTGAAACATCTTAATCATGCAGGGGAGGGTT
TCTAATGTGGAGCCACCCGCAGTTCGAGAAGAGCGCGGATCATGATCACCGTGATGATGATGAAGGTAAA
CCCGCACTGGCTGAAGATAGCGAATACATTGATGAGAACGTTCTAGGTGACGCAGATGTTCTGGAAGATG
ATGATGAACGTGGGGAAAGCGATGGTGATGAAGTTAGCGACGCTGAACTCTTTGCAAGCTGGGCTGCAGG
TGATAAGCATGCAGCAGATGTTCTGATTCGTCGTTACATGGATAAACTGAGCGGTTACTTTGCTGCAAAA
CTGTCGCAGGGTGATAGCGTTGCAGACCTGGTTCAGCAGACCCTGGAGGGTTGCCATCGTGCAGCACCGA
GCTTCCGTGGTGAATGCTCGTTTCGTACCTTTCTGTACAGGGTTGCAGGGAACAAACTGCGTGACTTTCT
GCGTGGTAAGGCACGTAGGCCCCGTGCAGAAGACATTGATGAAATAAGCGTAGCAGATCTGAACCCGGGA
CCGAGCACCATTCGTCGTCAAAACCACCGTCAGGCAGTTCTGCTGGACGCACTGCGTAGCCTGCCGCTGC
AGATGCAGGAGCTGCTGGAATTCCGTTACCAGCAAGACCTGAGCATACGTGAAATTGCAGAAATTCTGGG
TATTGAGGTTAGCGCAACCAAAAGCCGTCTGCGTCGTGCAAAGGAAGCACTGCGTAGGGCACTGGGAACT
AGCGGTGCTGATGCACTGTAGTGCCGACTCAGTTGCTGCTTCTACTGGGCGCCCCGCTTCGGCGGGGTTT
TTTTGCAAGGGATCGGTTGTCGAGTAAGGATCTCCAGGCATCCTGTTGTTTGTCGGTGAACGCTCTCTAC
TAGAGTCACACTGGCTCACCTTCGGGTGGGCCTTTCTGCGTTTATAGGATCCTAACTCGAGCCTAGGGAT
ATATTCCGCTTCCTCGCTCACTGACTCGCTACGCTCGGTCGTTCGACTGCGGCGAGCGGAAATGGCTTAC
GAACGGGGCGGAGATTTCCTGGAAGATGCCAGGAAGATACTTAACAGGGAAGTGAGAGGGCCGCGGCAAA
GCCGTTTTTCCATAGGCTCCGCCCCCCTGACAAGCATCACGAAATCTGACGCTCAAATCAGTGGTGGCGA
AACCCGACAGGACTATAAAGATACCAGGCGTTTCCCCCTGGCGGCTCCCTCGTGCGCTCTCCTGTTCCTG
CCTTTCGGTTTACCGGTGTCATTCCGCTGTTATGGCCGCGTTTGTCTCATTCCACGCCTGACACTCAGTT
CCGGGTAGGCAGTTCGCTCCAAGCTGGACTGTATGCACGAACCCCCCGTTCAGTCCGACCGCTGCGCCTT
ATCCGGTAACTATCGTCTTGAGTCCAACCCGGAAAGACATGCAAAAGCACCACTGGCAGCAGCCACTGGT
AATTGATTTAGAGGAGTTAGTCTTGAAGTCATGCGCCGGTTAAGGCTAAACTGAAAGGACAAGTTTTGGT
GACTGCGCTCCTCCAAGCCAGTTACCTCGGTTCAAAGAGTTGGTAGCTCAGAGAACCTTCGAAAAACCGC
CCTGCAAGGCGGTTTTTTCGTTTTCAGAGCAAGAGATTACGCGCAGACCAAAACGATCTCAAGAAGATCA
TCTTATTAATCAGATAAAATATTTCTAGATTTCAGTGCAATTTATCTCTTCAAATGTAGCACCTGAAGTC
AGCCCCATACGATATAAGTTGTTACTAGTGCTTGGATTCTCACCAATAAAAAACGCCCGGCGGCAACCGA
GCGTTCTGAACAAATCCAGATGGAGTTCTGAGGTCATTACTGGATCTATCAACAGGAGTCCAAGCGAGCT
CTCGAACCCCAGAGTCCCGCTCAGAAGAACTCGTCAAGAAGGCGATAGAAGGCGATGCGCTGCGAATCGG
GAGCGGCGATACCGTAAAGCACGAGGAAGCGGTCAGCCCATTCGCCGCCAAGCTCTTCAGCAATATCACG
GGTAGCCAACGCTATGTCCTGATAGCGGTCCGCCACACCCAGCCGGCCACAGTCGATGAATCCAGAAAAG
CGGCCATTTTCCACCATGATATTCGGCAAGCAGGCATCGCCATGGGTCACGACGAGATCCTCGCCGTCGG
GCATGCGCGCCTTGAGCCTGGCGAACAGTTCGGCTGGCGCGAGCCCCTGATGCTCTTCGTCCAGATCATC
CTGATCGACAAGACCGGCTTCCATCCGAGTACGTGCTCGCTCGATGCGATGTTTCGCTTGGTGGTCGAAT
GGGCAGGTAGCCGGATCAAGCGTATGCAGCCGCCGCATTGCATCAGCCATGATGGATACTTTCTCGGCAG
GAGCAAGGTGAGATGACAGGAGATCCTGCCCCGGCACTTCGCCCAATAGCAGCCAGTCCCTTCCCGCTTC
AGTGACAACGTCGAGCACAGCTGCGCAAGGAACGCCCGTCGTGGCCAGCCACGATAGCCGCGCTGCCTCG
TCCTGCAGTTCATTCAGGGCACCGGACAGGTCGGTCTTGACAAAAAGAACCGGGCGCCCCTGCGCTGACA
GCCGGAACACGGCGGCATCAGAGCAGCCGATTGTCTGTTGTGCCCAGTCATAGCCGAATAGCCTCTCCAC
CCAAGCGGCCGGAGAACCTGCGTGCAATCCATCTTGTTCAATCATGCGAAACGATCCTCATCCTGTCTCT
TGATCAGATCATGATCCCCTGCGCCATCAGATCCTTGGCGGCAAGAAAGCCATCCAGTTTACTTTGCAGG
GCTTCCCAACCTTACCAGAGGGCGCCCCAGCTGGCAATTCCGACGTCGAATTCAAAAGATCTTAAGTAAG
TAAGAGTATACGTATATCGGCTAATAACGTATTAAGGCGCTTC
